>Addgene plasmid #131390 | pDA093 | depositor full sequence | sequence record 252265 | pDA093 sequence 11444 bps
TTTACTCCCTATCAGTGATAGAGAACGTATGTCGAGTTTACTCCCTATCAGTGATAGAGAACGATGTCGA
GTTTACTCCCTATCAGTGATAGAGAACGTATGTCGAGTTTACTCCCTATCAGTGATAGAGAACGTATGTC
GAGTTTACTCCCTATCAGTGATAGAGAACGTATGTCGAGTTTATCCCTATCAGTGATAGAGAACGTATGT
CGAGTTTACTCCCTATCAGTGATAGAGAACGTATGTCGATTAGGCGTGTACGGTGGGCGCCTATAAAAGC
AGAGCTCGTTTAGTGAACCGTCAGATCGCCTGGAGCCAATTCCAACTCTTTTGCCTTATACCTACTTTCC
GTACCACTTCCTACCCTCGAAAGGCCTCTGATGGGCAAGAAGCAGAACCGCAAGACCGGCAACAGCAAGA
CCCAGAGCGCCAGCCCCCCCCCCAAGGAGCGCAGCAGCAGCCCCGCCACCGAGCAGAGCTGGATGGAGAA
CGACTTCGACGAGCTGCGCGAGGAGGGCTTCCGCCGCAGCAACTACAGCGAGCTGCGCGAGGACATCCAG
ACCAAGGGCAAGGAGGTGGAGAACTTCGAGAAGAACCTGGAGGAGTGCATCACCCGCATCACCAACACCG
AGAAGTGCCTGAAGGAGCTGATGGAGCTGAAGACCAAGGCCCGCGAGCTGCGCGAGGAGTGCCGCAGCCT
GCGCAGCCGCTGCGACCAATTGGAGGAGCGCGTGAGCGCCATGGAGGACGAGATGAACGAGATGAAGCGC
GAGGGCAAGTTCCGCGAGAAGCGCATCAAGCGCAACGAGCAGAGCCTGCAGGAGATCTGGGACTACGTGA
AGCGCCCCAACCTGCGCCTGATCGGCGTGCCCGAGAGCGACGTGGAGAACGGCACCAAGCTGGAGAACAC
CCTGCAGGACATCATCCAGGAGAACTTCCCCAACCTGGCCCGCCAGGCCAACGTGCAGATCCAGGAGATC
CAGCGCACCCCCCAGCGCTACAGCAGCCGCCGCGCCACCCCCCGCCACATCATCGTGCGCTTCACCAAGG
TGGAGATGAAGGAGAAGATGCTGCGCGCCGCCCGCGAGAAGGGCCGCGTGACCCTGAAGGGCAAGCCCAT
CCGTCTCACCGCCGACCTGAGCGCCGAGACCCTGCAGGCCCGCCGCGAGTGGGGCCCCATCTTCAACATC
CTGAAGGAGAAGAACTTCCAGCCCCGCATCAGCTACCCCGCCAAGCTGAGCTTCATCAGCGAGGGCGAGA
TCAAGTACTTCATCGACAAGCAGATGCTGCGCGACTTCGTGACCACCCGCCCCGCCCTGAAGGAGCTGCT
GAAGGAGGCCCTGAACATGGAGCGCAACAACCGCTACCAGCCCCTGCAGAACCACGCCAAGATGTAAAGA
CCATCGAGACTAGGAAGAAACTGCATCAACTAATGAGCAAAATCAGGCGCGCCCATCATAATGACCGGCA
GCAACAGCCACATCACCATCCTGACCCTGAACATCAACGGCCTGAACAGCGCCATCAAGCGCCACCGCCT
GGCCAGCTGGATCAAGAGCCAGGACCCCAGCGTGTGCTGCATCCAGGAGACCCACCTGACCTGCCGCGAC
ACCCACCGCCTGAAGATCAAGGGCTGGCGCAAGATCTACCAGGCCAACGGCAAGCAGAAGAAGGCCGGCG
TGGCCATCCTGGTGAGCGACAAGACCGACTTCAAGCCCACCAAGATCAAGCGCGACAAGGAGGGCCACTA
CATCATGGTGAAGGGCAGCATCCAGCAGGAGGAGCTGACCATCCTGAACATCTACGCCCCCAACACCGGT
GCCCCCCGCTTCATCAAGCAGGTGCTGAGCGACCTGCAGCGCGACCTGGACAGCCACACCCTGATCATGG
GCGACTTCAACACCCCCCTGAGCACCCTGGACCGCAGCACCCGCCAGAAGGTGAACAAGGACACCCAGGA
GCTGAACAGCGCCCTGCACCAGGCCGACCTGATCGACATCTACCGCACCCTGCACCCCAAGAGCACCGAG
TACACCTTCTTCAGCGCCCCCCACCACACCTACAGCAAGATCGACCACATCGTGGGCAGCAAGGCCCTGC
TGAGCAAGTGCAAGCGCACCGAGATCATCACCAACTACCTGAGCGACCACAGCGCCATCAAGCTGGAGCT
GCGCATCAAGAACCTGACCCAGAGCCGCAGCACCACCTGGAAGCTGAACAACCTGCTGCTGAACGACTAC
TGGGTGCACAACGAGATGAAGGCCGAGATCAAGATGTTCTTCGAAACCAACGAGAACAAGGACACCACCT
ACCAGAACCTGTGGGACGCCTTCAAGGCCGTGTGCCGCGGCAAGTTCATCGCCCTGAACGCCTACAAGCG
CAAGCAGGAGCGCAGCAAGATCGACACCCTGACCAGCCAGCTGAAGGAGCTGGAGAAGCAGGAGCAGACC
CACAGCAAGGCCAGCCGCCGCCAGGAGATCACCAAGATCCGCGCCGAGCTGAAGGAGATCGAGACCCAGA
AGACCCTGCAGAAGATCAACGAGTCGCGAAGCTGGTTCTTCGAGCGCATCAACAAGATCGACCGCCCCCT
GGCCCGCCTGATCAAGAAGAAGCGCGAGAAGAACCAGATCGACACCATCAAGAACGACAAGGGCGACATC
ACCACCGACCCCACCGAGATCCAGACCACCATCCGCGAGTACTACAAGCACCTGTACGCCAACAAGCTGG
AGAACCTGGAGGAGATGGACACCTTCCTGGACACCTACACCCTGCCCCGCCTGAACCAGGAGGAGGTGGA
GAGCCTGAACCGCCCCATCACCGGCAGCGAGATCGTGGCCATCATCAACAGCCTGCCCACCAAGAAGAGC
CCCGGCCCCGACGGCTTCACCGCCGAGTTCTACCAGCGCTACAAGGAGGAGCTGGTGCCCTTCCTGCTGA
AGCTGTTCCAGAGCATCGAGAAGGAGGGCATCCTGCCCAACAGCTTCTACGAGGCCAGCATCATCCTGAT
CCCCAAGCCCGGCCGCGACACCACCAAGAAGGAGAACTTCCGCCCCATCAGCCTGATGAACATCGACGCC
AAGATCCTGAACAAGATCCTGGCCAACCGCATCCAGCAGCACATCAAGAAGCTGATCCACCACGACCAGG
TGGGCTTCATCCCCGGGATGCAGGGCTGGTTCAACATCCGCAAGAGCATCAACGTGATCCAGCACATCAA
CCGCGCCAAGGACAAGAACCACATGATCATCAGCATCGACGCCGAGAAGGCCTTCGACAAGATCCAGCAG
CCCTTCATGCTGAAGACCCTGAACAAGCTGGGCATCGACGGCACCTACTTCAAGATCATCCGCGCCATCT
ACGACAAGCCCACCGCCAACATCATCCTGAACGGCCAGAAGCTGGAGGCCTTCCCCCTGAAGACCGGCAC
GCGTCAGGGCTGCCCCCTGAGCCCCCTGCTGTTCAACATCGTGCTGGAGGTGCTGGCCCGCGCCATCCGC
CAGGAGAAGGAGATCAAGGGCATCCAGCTGGGCAAGGAGGAGGTGAAGCTGAGCCTGTTCGCCGACGACA
TGATCGTGTACCTGGAGAACCCCATCGTGAGCGCCCAGAACCTGCTGAAGCTGATCAGCAACTTCAGCAA
GGTGAGCGGCTACAAGATCAACGTGCAGAAGAGCCAGGCCTTCCTGTACACCAACAACCGCCAGACCGAG
AGCCAGATCATGGGCGAGCTGCCCTTCACCATCGCTAGCAAGCGCATCAAGTACCTGGGCATCCAGCTGA
CCCGCGACGTGAAGGACCTGTTCAAGGAGAACTACAAGCCCCTGCTGAAGGAGATCAAGGAGGAGACCAA
CAAGTGGAAGAACATCCCCTGCAGCTGGGTGGGCCGCATCAACATCGTGAAGATGGCCATCCTGCCCAAG
GTGATCTACCGCTTCAACGCCATCCCCATCAAGCTGCCCATGACCTTCTTCACCGAGCTGGAGAAGACCA
CCCTGAAGTTCATCTGGAACCAGAAGCGCGCCCGCATCGCCAAGAGCATCCTGAGCCAGAAGAACAAGGC
CGGCGGCATCACCCTGCCCGACTTCAAGCTGTACTACAAGGCCACCGTGACCAAGACCGCCTGGTACTGG
TACCAGAACCGCGATATCGACCAGTGGAACCGCACCGAGCCCAGCGAGATCATGCCCCACATCTACAACT
ACCTGATCTTCGACAAGCCCGAGAAGAACAAGCAGTGGGGCAAGGACAGCCTGTTCAACAAGTGGTGCTG
GGAGAACTGGCTGGCCATCTGCCGCAAGCTGAAGCTGGACCCCTTCCTGACCCCCTACACCAAGATCAAC
AGCCGCTGGATCAAGGACCTGAACGTGAAGCCCAAGACCATCAAGACCCTGGAGGAGAACCTGGGCATCA
CCATCCAGGACATCGGCGTGGGCAAGGACTTCATGAGCAAGACCCCCAAGGCCATGGCCACCAAGGACAA
GATCGACAAGTGGGACCTGATCAAGCTGAAGAGCTTCTGCACCGCCAAGGAGACCACCATCCGCGTGAAC
CGCCAGCCCACCACCTGGGAGAAGATCTTCGCCACCTACAGCAGCGACAAGGGCCTGATCAGCCGCATCT
ACAACGAGCTGAAGCAGATCTACAAGAAGAAGACCAACAACCCCATCAAGAAGTGGGCCAAGGACATGAA
CCGCCACTTCAGCAAGGAGGACATCTACGCCGCCAAGAAGCATATGAAGAAGTGCAGCAGCAGCCTGGCC
ATCCGCGAGATGCAGATCAAGACCACCATGCGCTACCACCTGACCCCCGTGCGCATGGCCATCATCAAGA
AGAGCGGCAACAACCGCTGCTGGCGCGGCTGCGGCGAGATCGGCACCCTGCTGCACTGCTGGTGGGACTG
CAAGCTGGTGCAGCCCCTGTGGAAGAGCGTGTGGCGCTTCCTGCGCGACCTGGAGCTGGAGATCCCCTTC
GACCCCGCCATCCCCCTGCTGGGCATCTACCCCAACGAGTACAAGAGCTGCTGCTACAAGGACACCTGCA
CCCGCATGTTCATCGCCGCCCTGTTCACCATCGCCAAGACCTGGAACCAGCCCAAGTGCCCCACCATGAT
CGATTGGATCAAGAAGATGTGGCACATCTACACCATGGAGTACTACGCCGCCATCAAGAACGACGAGTTC
ATCAGCTTCGTGGGCACCTGGATGAAGCTGGAGACCATCATCCTGAGCAAGCTGAGCCAGGAGCAGAAGA
CCAAGCACCGCATCTTCAGCCTGATCGGCGGCAACTGATGTCAGGCCAAGCTTCCATCGATAGACATGAT
AAGATACATTGATGAGTTTGGACAAACCACAACAAGAATGCAGTGAAAAAAATGCTTTATTTGTGAAATT
TGTGATGCTATTGCTTTATTTGTAACCATTATAAGCTGCAATAAACAAGTTAACAACAACAATTGCATTC
ATTTTATGTTTCAGGTTCAGGGGGAGATGTGGGAGGTTTTTTAAAGCAAGTAAAACCTCTACAAATGTGG
TACCTAGGCGAGACCCTGTCTCACAAAATAAAGTAAGCCCGGACTGAGTGCGGAAAGGCGGGCCTGGCGG
GTCTGGTCTCCCCATGCGGGCCACCAGAGGCCCTGCAGCCTTCAGTCGCTTGAAGGGGTAATGGCGCTTC
CACTCACAAACATGGCGGACAGAGCGTGTGAACGAGATGAACAGCCCCTCAAAAATATGGCCGCCGAGGC
TGGACGGCCGTGCCCCAGCAGCACCGCCTCCGCGCCCCACGTGATCTCTCGCCGGGCACAGCGCTGACCG
CGGAGGTCCAACCGGAAGAATGTCCGGATTGGACATTCGGAAGAGGGCCCGCCTTCCCTGGGGAATCTCT
GCGCACGCGCAGAACGCTTCGACCAATGAAAACACAGGAAGCCGTCCGCGCAACCGCGTTGCGTCACTTC
TGCCGCCCCTGTTTCAAGGTATATAGCCGTAGACGGAACTTCGCCTTTCTCTCGGCCTTAGCGCCATTTT
TTTGGGTGAGTGTTTTTTGGTTCCTGCGTTGGGATTCCGTGTACAATCCATAGACATCTGACCTCGGCAC
TTAGCATCATCACAGCAAACTAACTGTAGCCTTTCTCTCTTTCCCTGTAGAAACCTCTGCACCTGAGGCC
ACCATGTTGAGCAAGGGCGAGGAGGTCATCAAAGAGTTCATGCGCTTCAAGGTGCGCATGGAGGGCTCCA
TGAACGGCCATGAGTTCGAGATCGAGGGCGAGGGCGAGGGCCGCCCCTACGAGGGCACCCAGACCGCCAA
GCTGAAGGTGACCAAGGGCGGCCCCCTGCCCTTCGCCTGGGACATCCTGTCCCCCCAGTTCATGTACGGC
TCCAAGGCGTACGTGAAGCACCCCGCCGACATCCCCGATTACAAGAAGCTGTCCTTCCCCGAGGGCTTCA
AGTGGGAGCGCGTGATGAACTTCGAGGACGGCGGTCTGGTGACCGTGACCCAGGACTCCTCCCTGCAGGA
CGGCACGCTGATCTACAAGGTGAAGATGCGCGGCACCAACTTCCCCCCCGACGGCCCCGTAATGCAGAAG
AAGACAATGGGCTGGGAGGCCTCCACCGAGCGCCTGTACCCCCGCGACGGCGTGCTGAAGGGCGAGATCC
ACCAGGCCCTGAAGCTGAAGGACGGCGGCCACTACCTGGTGGAGTTCAAGACCATCTACATGGCCAAGAA
GCCCGTGCAACTGCCCGGCTACTACTACGTGGACACCAAGCTGGACATCACCTCCCACAACGAGGACTAC
ACCATCGTGGAACAGTACGAGCGCTCCGAGGGCCGCCACCACCTGTTCCTGTACGGCATGGACGAGCTGT
ACAAGGGCAGTGGAGCTACTAACTTCAGCCTGCTGAAGCAGGCTGGTGACGTCGAGGAGAATCCTGGCCC
CATGTCTAGACTGGACAAGAGCAAAGTCATAAACGGCGCTCTGGAATTACTCAATGGAGTCGGTATCGAA
GGCCTGACGACAAGGAAACTCGCTCAAAAGCTGGGAGTTGAGCAGCCTACCCTGTACTGGCACGTGAAGA
ACAAGCGGGCCCTGCTCGATGCCCTGCCAATCGAGATGCTGGACAGGCATCATACCCACTTCTGCCCCCT
GGAAGGCGAGTCATGGCAAGACTTTCTGCGGAACAACGCCAAGTCATTCCGCTGTGCTCTCCTCTCACAT
CGCGACGGGGCTAAAGTGCATCTCGGCACCCGCCCAACAGAGAAACAGTACGAAACCCTGGAAAATCAGC
TCGCGTTCCTGTGTCAGCAAGGCTTCTCCCTGGAGAACGCACTGTACGCTCTGTCCGCCGTGGGCCACTT
TACACTGGGCTGCGTATTGGAGGAACAGGAGCATCAAGTAGCAAAAGAGGAAAGAGAGACACCTACCACC
GATTCTATGCCCCCACTTCTGAGACAAGCAATTGAGCTGTTCGACCGGCAGGGAGCCGAACCTGCCTTCC
TTTTCGGCCTGGAACTAATCATATGTGGCCTGGAGAAACAGCTAAAGTGCGAAAGCGGCGGGCCGGCCGA
CGCCCTTGACGATTTTGACTTAGACATGCTCCCAGCCGATGCCCTTGACGACTTTGACCTTGATATGCTG
CCTGCTGACGCTCTTGACGATTTTGACCTTGACATGCTCCCCGGGTCCGGCGCTACTAACTTCAGCCTGC
TGAAGCAGGCTGGTGACGTCGAGGAGAATCCTGGTCCCATGATTGAACAAGATGGATTGCACGCAGGTTC
TCCGGCCGCTTGGGTGGAGAGGCTATTCGGCTATGACTGGGCACAACAGACAATCGGCTGCTCTGATGCC
GCCGTGTTCCGGCTGTCAGCGCAGGGGCGCCCGGTTCTTTTTGTCAAGACCGACCTGTCCGGTGCCCTGA
ATGAACTGCAGGACGAGGCAGCGCGGCTATCGTGGCTGGCCACGACGGGCGTTCCTTGCGCAGCTGTGCT
CGACGTTGTCACTGAAGCGGGAAGGGACTGGCTGCTATTGGGCGAAGTGCCGGGGCAGGATCTCCTGTCA
TCTCACCTTGCTCCTGCCGAGAAAGTATCCATCATGGCTGATGCAATGCGGCGGCTGCATACGCTTGATC
CGGCTACCTGCCCATTCGACCACCAAGCGAAACATCGCATCGAGCGAGCACGTACTCGGATGGAAGCCGG
TCTTGTCGATCAGGATGATCTGGACGAAGAGCATCAGGGGCTCGCGCCAGCCGAACTGTTCGCCAGGCTC
AAGGCGCGCATGCCCGACGGCGAGGATCTCGTCGTGACCCATGGCGATGCCTGCTTGCCGAATATCATGG
TGGAAAATGGCCGCTTTTCTGGATTCATCGACTGTGGCCGGCTGGGTGTGGCGGACCGCTATCAGGACAT
AGCGTTGGCTACCCGTGATATTGCTGAAGAGCTTGGCGGCGAATGGGCTGACCGCTTCCTCGTGCTTTAC
GGTATCGCCGCTCCCGATTCGCAGCGCATCGCCTTCTATCGCCTTCTTGACGAGTTCTTCTGATTCGAAG
GCCTGTCGTGAAGCTTGGGGATCAATTCTCTAGAGCTCGCTGATCAGCCTCGACTGTGCCTTCTAGTTGC
CAGCCATCTGTTGTTTGCCCCTCCCCCGTGCCTTCCTTGACCCTGGAAGGTGCCACTCCCACTGTCCTTT
CCTAATAAAATGAGGAAATTGCATCGCATTGTCTGAGTAGGTGTCATTCTATTCTGGGGGGTGGGGTGGG
GCAGGACAGCAAGGGGGAGGATTGGGAAGACAATAGCAGGCATGCTGGGGATGCGGTGGGCTCTATGGCT
TCTGAGGCGGAAAGAACCAGCTGGGCCTACTAGCTACTCGGGACCCCTTACCGAAACATCGCCGCATTCT
GCAGAGGAGTCGAGTGTATGTAAACTTCTGACCCACTGGGAATGTGATGAAAGAAATAAAAGCTGAAATG
AATCATTCTCTCTACTATTATTCTGATATTTCACATTCTTAAAATAAAGTGGTGATCCTAACTGACCTAA
GACAGGGAATTTTTACTAGGATTAAATGTCAGGAATTGTGAAAAAGTGAGTTTAAATGTATTTGGCTAAG
GTGTATGTAAACTTCCGACTTCAACTGTATAGGGATCCGCTTCCTCGCTCACTGACTCGCTGCGCTCGGT
CGTTCGGCTGCGGCGAGCGGTATCAGCTCACTCAAAGGCGGTAATACGGTTATCCACAGAATCAGGGGAT
AACGCAGGAAAGAACATGTGAGCAAAAGGCCAGCAAAAGGCCAGGAACCGTAAAAAGGCCGCGTTGCTGG
CGTTTTTCCATAGGCTCCGCCCCCCTGACGAGCATCACAAAAATCGACGCTCAAGTCAGAGGTGGCGAAA
CCCGACAGGACTATAAAGATACCAGGCGTTTCCCCCTGGAAGCTCCCTCGTGCGCTCTCCTGTTCCGACC
CTGCCGCTTACCGGATACCTGTCCGCCTTTCTCCCTTCGGGAAGCGTGGCGCTTTCTCATAGCTCACGCT
GTAGGTATCTCAGTTCGGTGTAGGTCGTTCGCTCCAAGCTGGGCTGTGTGCACGAACCCCCCGTTCAGCC
CGACCGCTGCGCCTTATCCGGTAACTATCGTCTTGAGTCCAACCCGGTAAGACACGACTTATCGCCACTG
GCAGCAGCCACTGGTAACAGGATTAGCAGAGCGAGGTATGTAGGCGGTGCTACAGAGTTCTTGAAGTGGT
GGCCTAACTACGGCTACACTAGAAGAACAGTATTTGGTATCTGCGCTCTGCTGAAGCCAGTTACCTTCGG
AAAAAGAGTTGGTAGCTCTTGATCCGGCAAACAAACCACCGCTGGTAGCGGTGGTTTTTTTGTTTGCAAG
CAGCAGATTACGCGCAGAAAAAAAGGATCTCAAGAAGATCCTTTGATCTTTTCTACGGGGTCTGACGCTC
AGTGGAACGAAAACTCACGTTAAGGGATTTTGGTCATGAGATTATCAAAAAGGATCTTCACCTAGATCCT
TTTAAATTAAAAATGAAGTTTTAAATCAATCTAAAGTATATATGAGTAAACTTGGTCTGACAGTTACCAA
TGCTTAATCAGTGAGGCACCTATCTCAGCGATCTGTCTATTTCGTTCATCCATAGTTGCCTGACTCCCCG
TCGTGTAGATAACTACGATACGGGAGGGCTTACCATCTGGCCCCAGTGCTGCAATGATACCGCGAGACCC
ACGCTCACCGGCTCCAGATTTATCAGCAATAAACCAGCCAGCCGGAAGGGCCGAGCGCAGAAGTGGTCCT
GCAACTTTATCCGCCTCCATCCAGTCTATTAATTGTTGCCGGGAAGCTAGAGTAAGTAGTTCGCCAGTTA
ATAGTTTGCGCAACGTTGTTGCCATTGCTACAGGCATCGTGGTGTCACGCTCGTCGTTTGGTATGGCTTC
ATTCAGCTCCGGTTCCCAACGATCAAGGCGAGTTACATGATCCCCCATGTTGTGCAAAAAAGCGGTTAGC
TCCTTCGGTCCTCCGATCGTTGTCAGAAGTAAGTTGGCCGCAGTGTTATCACTCATGGTTATGGCAGCAC
TGCATAATTCTCTTACTGTCATGCCATCCGTAAGATGCTTTTCTGTGACTGGTGAGTACTCAACCAAGTC
ATTCTGAGAATAGTGTATGCGGCGACCGAGTTGCTCTTGCCCGGCGTCAATACGGGATAATACCGCGCCA
CATAGCAGAACTTTAAAAGTGCTCATCATTGGAAAACGTTCTTCGGGGCGAAAACTCTCAAGGATCTTAC
CGCTGTTGAGATCCAGTTCGATGTAACCCACTCGTGCACCCAACTGATCTTCAGCATCTTTTACTTTCAC
CAGCGTTTCTGGGTGAGCAAAAACAGGAAGGCAAAATGCCGCAAAAAAGGGAATAAGGGCGACACGGAAA
TGTTGAATACTCATACTCTTCCTTTTTCAATATTATTGAAGCATTTATCAGGGTTATTGTCTCATGAGCG
GATACATATTTGAATGTATTTAGAAAAATAAACAAATAGGGGTTCCGCGCACATTTCCCCGAAAAGTGCC
ACCTGATGCGGTGTGAAATACCGCACAGATGCGTAAGGAGAAAATACCGCATCAGGAAATTGTAAGCGTT
AATATTTTGTTAAAATTGGATCCCTATACAGTTGAAGTCGGAAGTTTACATACACTTAAGTTGGAGTCAT
TAAAACTCGTTTTTCAACTACTCCACAAATTTCTTGTTAACAAACAATAGTTTTGGCAAGTCAGTTAGGA
CATCTACTTTGTGCATGACACAAGTCATTTTTCCAACAATTGTTTACAGACAGATTATTTCACTTATAAT
TCACTGTATCACAATTCCAGTGGGTCAGAAGTTTACATACACTAAGTTCGACTCCTCTGCAGAATGCGGC
GATGTTTCGGTAAGGGGTCCGCTATCTAGACGAG
Features (pLannotate 1.2.2; 16 found; start..end, strand, type, name):
    381..1394    +  CDS            L1RE1: LORF1_HUMAN - Also known as LRE1. Experimental evidence at protein level: Swiss-Prot protein existence level 1. Nucleic acid-binding protein which is essential for retrotransposition of LINE-1 elements in the genome. Functions as a nucleic acid chaperone binding its own transcript and therefore preferentially mobilizing the transcript from which they are encoded. From Homo sapiens (Human).
   1461..5285    +  CDS            LORF2_HUMAN: Experimental evidence at protein level: Swiss-Prot protein existence level 1. Has a reverse transcriptase activity required for target- primed reverse transcription of the LINE-1 element mRNA, a crucial step in LINE-1 retrotransposition. Has also an endonuclease activity that allows the introduction of nicks in the chromosomal target DNA. Cleaves DNA in AT-rich regions between a 5' stretch of purines and a 3' stretch of pyrimidines, corresponding to sites of LINE-1 integration in the genome. From Homo sapiens (Human).
   5360..5441    -  polyA_signal   SV40 poly(A) signal: SV40 polyadenylation signal
   5464..5532    -  CDS            large T antigen (fragment): large T antigen from SV40 (simian virus 40)
   6164..6865    +  CDS            dTomato: dTomato is a basic (constitutively fluorescent) orange fluorescent protein published in 2004, derived from Discosoma sp.. It is reported to be a somewhat slowly-maturing dimer with low acid sensitivity.
   6932..7629    +  CDS            rtTA3 (fragment): reverse tetracycline transactivator 3 activates expression from Tet-responsive promoters in the presence of doxycycline
   7559..7669    +  CDS            VP48: 3 tandem repeats of the minimal activation domain of herpes simplex virus VP16 (Cheng et al., 2013)
   7739..8530    +  CDS            neo: KKA2_KLEPN - Also known as kan, nptII. Experimental evidence at protein level: Swiss-Prot protein existence level 1. Resistance to kanamycin, neomycin, paromomycin, ribostamycin, butirosin and gentamicin B. From Klebsiella pneumoniae.
   8594..8818    +  polyA_signal   bGH poly(A) signal: bovine growth hormone polyadenylation signal
   8822..8843    +  promoter       SV40 promoter (fragment): SV40 enhancer and early promoter
   9315..9903    -  rep_origin     ori: high-copy-number ColE1/pMB1/pBR322/pUC origin of replication
  10074..10934   -  CDS            AmpR: β-lactamase; bla; confers resistance to ampicillin, carbenicillin, and related antibiotics
  10935..11039   -  promoter       AmpR promoter: bla
  11066..11116   +  misc_feature   bom (fragment): basis of mobility region from pBR322
  11117..11147   -  rep_origin     M13 ori (fragment): M13 bacteriophage origin of replication; arrow indicates direction of (+) strand synthesis
  11442..310     +  promoter       tight TRE promoter (across the origin): Tet-responsive promoter PTight, consisting of seven tet operator sequences followed by the minimal CMV promoter
