>Addgene plasmid #131390 | pDA093 | addgene full sequence | sequence record 258114 | Addgene NGS Result
TTCGACTCCTCTGCAGAATGCGGCGATGTTTCGGTAAGGGGTCCGCTATCTAGACGAGTTTACTCCCTAT
CAGTGATAGAGAACGTATGTCGAGTTTACTCCCTATCAGTGATAGAGAACGATGTCGAGTTTACTCCCTA
TCAGTGATAGAGAACGTATGTCGAGTTTACTCCCTATCAGTGATAGAGAACGTATGTCGAGTTTACTCCC
TATCAGTGATAGAGAACGTATGTCGAGTTTATCCCTATCAGTGATAGAGAACGTATGTCGAGTTTACTCC
CTATCAGTGATAGAGAACGTATGTCGATTAGGCGTGTACGGTGGGCGCCTATAAAAGCAGAGCTCGTTTA
GTGAACCGTCAGATCGCCTGGAGCCAATTCCAACTCTTTTGCCTTATACCTACTTTCCGTACCACTTCCT
ACCCTCGAAAGGCCTCTGATGGGCAAGAAGCAGAACCGCAAGACCGGCAACAGCAAGACCCAGAGCGCCA
GCCCCCCCCCCAAGGAGCGCAGCAGCAGCCCCGCCACCGAGCAGAGCTGGATGGAGAACGACTTCGACGA
GCTGCGCGAGGAGGGCTTCCGCCGCAGCAACTACAGCGAGCTGCGCGAGGACATCCAGACCAAGGGCAAG
GAGGTGGAGAACTTCGAGAAGAACCTGGAGGAGTGCATCACCCGCATCACCAACACCGAGAAGTGCCTGA
AGGAGCTGATGGAGCTGAAGACCAAGGCCCGCGAGCTGCGCGAGGAGTGCCGCAGCCTGCGCAGCCGCTG
CGACCAATTGGAGGAGCGCGTGAGCGCCATGGAGGACGAGATGAACGAGATGAAGCGCGAGGGCAAGTTC
CGCGAGAAGCGCATCAAGCGCAACGAGCAGAGCCTGCAGGAGATCTGGGACTACGTGAAGCGCCCCAACC
TGCGCCTGATCGGCGTGCCCGAGAGCGACGTGGAGAACGGCACCAAGCTGGAGAACACCCTGCAGGACAT
CATCCAGGAGAACTTCCCCAACCTGGCCCGCCAGGCCAACGTGCAGATCCAGGAGATCCAGCGCACCCCC
CAGCGCTACAGCAGCCGCCGCGCCACCCCCCGCCACATCATCGTGCGCTTCACCAAGGTGGAGATGAAGG
AGAAGATGCTGCGCGCCGCCCGCGAGAAGGGCCGCGTGACCCTGAAGGGCAAGCCCATCCGTCTCACCGC
CGACCTGAGCGCCGAGACCCTGCAGGCCCGCCGCGAGTGGGGCCCCATCTTCAACATCCTGAAGGAGAAG
AACTTCCAGCCCCGCATCAGCTACCCCGCCAAGCTGAGCTTCATCAGCGAGGGCGAGATCAAGTACTTCA
TCGACAAGCAGATGCTGCGCGACTTCGTGACCACCCGCCCCGCCCTGAAGGAGCTGCTGAAGGAGGCCCT
GAACATGGAGCGCAACAACCGCTACCAGCCCCTGCAGAACCACGCCAAGATGTAAAGACCATCGAGACTA
GGAAGAAACTGCATCAACTAATGAGCAAAATCAGGCGCGCCCATCATAATGACCGGCAGCAACAGCCACA
TCACCATCCTGACCCTGAACATCAACGGCCTGAACAGCGCCATCAAGCGCCACCGCCTGGCCAGCTGGAT
CAAGAGCCAGGACCCCAGCGTGTGCTGCATCCAGGAGACCCACCTGACCTGCCGCGACACCCACCGCCTG
AAGATCAAGGGCTGGCGCAAGATCTACCAGGCCAACGGCAAGCAGAAGAAGGCCGGCGTGGCCATCCTGG
TGAGCGACAAGACCGACTTCAAGCCCACCAAGATCAAGCGCGACAAGGAGGGCCACTACATCATGGTGAA
GGGCAGCATCCAGCAGGAGGAGCTGACCATCCTGAACATCTACGCCCCCAACACCGGTGCCCCCCGCTTC
ATCAAGCAGGTGCTGAGCGACCTGCAGCGCGACCTGGACAGCCACACCCTGATCATGGGCGACTTCAACA
CCCCCCTGAGCACCCTGGACCGCAGCACCCGCCAGAAGGTGAACAAGGACACCCAGGAGCTGAACAGCGC
CCTGCACCAGGCCGACCTGATCGACATCTACCGCACCCTGCACCCCAAGAGCACCGAGTACACCTTCTTC
AGCGCCCCCCACCACACCTACAGCAAGATCGACCACATCGTGGGCAGCAAGGCCCTGCTGAGCAAGTGCA
AGCGCACCGAGATCATCACCAACTACCTGAGCGACCACAGCGCCATCAAGCTGGAGCTGCGCATCAAGAA
CCTGACCCAGAGCCGCAGCACCACCTGGAAGCTGAACAACCTGCTGCTGAACGACTACTGGGTGCACAAC
GAGATGAAGGCCGAGATCAAGATGTTCTTCGAAACCAACGAGAACAAGGACACCACCTACCAGAACCTGT
GGGACGCCTTCAAGGCCGTGTGCCGCGGCAAGTTCATCGCCCTGAACGCCTACAAGCGCAAGCAGGAGCG
CAGCAAGATCGACACCCTGACCAGCCAGCTGAAGGAGCTGGAGAAGCAGGAGCAGACCCACAGCAAGGCC
AGCCGCCGCCAGGAGATCACCAAGATCCGCGCCGAGCTGAAGGAGATCGAGACCCAGAAGACCCTGCAGA
AGATCAACGAGTCGCGAAGCTGGTTCTTCGAGCGCATCAACAAGATCGACCGCCCCCTGGCCCGCCTGAT
CAAGAAGAAGCGCGAGAAGAACCAGATCGACACCATCAAGAACGACAAGGGCGACATCACCACCGACCCC
ACCGAGATCCAGACCACCATCCGCGAGTACTACAAGCACCTGTACGCCAACAAGCTGGAGAACCTGGAGG
AGATGGACACCTTCCTGGACACCTACACCCTGCCCCGCCTGAACCAGGAGGAGGTGGAGAGCCTGAACCG
CCCCATCACCGGCAGCGAGATCGTGGCCATCATCAACAGCCTGCCCACCAAGAAGAGCCCCGGCCCCGAC
GGCTTCACCGCCGAGTTCTACCAGCGCTACAAGGAGGAGCTGGTGCCCTTCCTGCTGAAGCTGTTCCAAA
GCATCGAGAAGGAGGGCATCCTGCCCAACAGCTTCTACGAGGCCAGCATCATCCTGATCCCCAAGCCCGG
CCGCGACACCACCAAGAAGGAGAACTTCCGCCCCATCAGCCTGATGAACATCGACGCCAAGATCCTGAAC
AAGATCCTGGCCAACCGCATCCAGCAGCACATCAAGAAGCTGATCCACCACGACCAGGTGGGCTTCATCC
CCGGGATGCAGGGCTGGTTCAACATCCGCAAGAGCATCAACGTGATCCAGCACATCAACCGCGCCAAGGA
CAAGAACCACATGATCATCAGCATCGACGCCGAGAAGGCCTTCGACAAGATCCAGCAGCCCTTCATGCTG
AAGACCCTGAACAAGCTGGGCATCGACGGCACCTACTTCAAGATCATCCGCGCCATCTACGACAAGCCCA
CCGCCAACATCATCCTGAACGGCCAGAAGCTGGAGGCCTTCCCCCTGAAGACCGGCACGCGTCAGGGCTG
CCCCCTGAGCCCCCTGCTGTTCAACATCGTGCTGGAGGTGCTGGCCCGCGCCATCCGCCAGGAGAAGGAG
ATCAAGGGCATCCAGCTGGGCAAGGAGGAGGTGAAGCTGAGCCTGTTCGCCGACGACATGATCGTGTACC
TGGAGAACCCCATCGTGAGCGCCCAGAACCTGCTGAAGCTGATCAGCAACTTCAGCAAGGTGAGCGGCTA
CAAGATCAACGTGCAGAAGAGCCAGGCCTTCCTGTACACCAACAACCGCCAGACCGAGAGCCAGATCATG
GGCGAGCTGCCCTTCACCATCGCTAGCAAGCGCATCAAGTACCTGGGCATCCAGCTGACCCGCGACGTGA
AGGACCTGTTCAAGGAGAACTACAAGCCCCTGCTGAAGGAGATCAAGGAGGAGACCAACAAGTGGAAGAA
CATCCCCTGCAGCTGGGTGGGCCGCATCAACATCGTGAAGATGGCCATCCTGCCCAAGGTGATCTACCGC
TTCAACGCCATCCCCATCAAGCTGCCCATGACCTTCTTCACCGAGCTGGAGAAGACCACCCTGAAGTTCA
TCTGGAACCAGAAGCGCGCCCGCATCGCCAAGAGCATCCTGAGCCAGAAGAACAAGGCCGGCGGCATCAC
CCTGCCCGACTTCAAGCTGTACTACAAGGCCACCGTGACCAAGACCGCCTGGTACTGGTACCAGAACCGC
GATATCGACCAGTGGAACCGCACCGAGCCCAGCGAGATCATGCCCCACATCTACAACTACCTGATCTTCG
ACAAGCCCGAGAAGAACAAGCAGTGGGGCAAGGACAGCCTGTTCAACAAGTGGTGCTGGGAGAACTGGCT
GGCCATCTGCCGCAAGCTGAAGCTGGACCCCTTCCTGACCCCCTACACCAAGATCAACAGCCGCTGGATC
AAGGACCTGAACGTGAAGCCCAAGACCATCAAGACCCTGGAGGAGAACCTGGGCATCACCATCCAGGACA
TCGGCGTGGGCAAGGACTTCATGAGCAAGACCCCCAAGGCCATGGCCACCAAGGACAAGATCGACAAGTG
GGACCTGATCAAGCTGAAGAGCTTCTGCACCGCCAAGGAGACCACCATCCGCGTGAACCGCCAGCCCACC
ACCTGGGAGAAGATCTTCGCCACCTACAGCAGCGACAAGGGCCTGATCAGCCGCATCTACAACGAGCTGA
AGCAGATCTACAAGAAGAAGACCAACAACCCCATCAAGAAGTGGGCCAAGGACATGAACCGCCACTTCAG
CAAGGAGGACATCTACGCCGCCAAGAAGCATATGAAGAAGTGCAGCAGCAGCCTGGCCATCCGCGAGATG
CAGATCAAGACCACCATGCGCTACCACCTGACCCCCGTGCGCATGGCCATCATCAAGAAGAGCGGCAACA
ACCGCTGCTGGCGCGGCTGCGGCGAGATCGGCACCCTGCTGCACTGCTGGTGGGACTGCAAGCTGGTGCA
GCCCCTGTGGAAGAGCGTGTGGCGCTTCCTGCGCGACCTGGAGCTGGAGATCCCCTTCGACCCCGCCATC
CCCCTGCTGGGCATCTACCCCAACGAGTACAAGAGCTGCTGCTACAAGGACACCTGCACCCGCATGTTCA
TCGCCGCCCTGTTCACCATCGCCAAGACCTGGAACCAGCCCAAGTGCCCCACCATGATCGATTGGATCAA
GAAGATGTGGCACATCTACACCATGGAGTACTACGCCGCCATCAAGAACGACGAGTTCATCAGCTTCGTG
GGCACCTGGATGAAGCTGGAGACCATCATCCTGAGCAAGCTGAGCCAGGAGCAGAAGACCAAGCACCGCA
TCTTCAGCCTGATCGGCGGCAACTGATGTCAGGCCAAGCTTCCATCGATAGACATGATAAGATACATTGA
TGAGTTTGGACAAACCACAACAAGAATGCAGTGAAAAAAATGCTTTATTTGTGAAATTTGTGATGCTATT
GCTTTATTTGTAACCATTATAAGCTGCAATAAACAAGTTAACAACAACAATTGCATTCATTTTATGTTTC
AGGTTCAGGGGGAGATGTGGGAGGTTTTTTAAAGCAAGTAAAACCTCTACAAATGTGGTACCTAGGCGAG
ACCCTGTCTCACAAAATAAAGTAAGCCCGGACTGAGTGCGGAAAGGCGGGCCTGGCGGGTCTGGTCTCCC
CATGCGGGCCACCAGAGGCCCTGCAGCCTTCAGTCGCTTGAAGGGGTAATGGCGCTTCCACTCACAAACA
TGGCGGACAGAGCGTGTGAACGAGATGAACAGCCCCTCAAAAATATGGCCGCCGAGGCTGGACGGCCGTG
CCCCAGCAGCACCGCCTCCGCGCCCCACGTGATCTCTCGCCGGGCACAGCGCTGACCGCGGAGGTCCAAC
CGGAAGAATGTCCGGATTGGACATTCGGAAGAGGGCCCGCCTTCCCTGGGGAATCTCTGCGCACGCGCAG
AACGCTTCGACCAATGAAAACACAGGAAGCCGTCCGCGCAACCGCGTTGCGTCACTTCTGCCGCCCCTGT
TTCAAGGTATATAGCCGTAGACGGAACTTCGCCTTTCTCTCGGCCTTAGCGCCATTTTTTTGGGTGAGTG
TTTTTTGGTTCCTGCGTTGGGATTCCGTGTACAATCCATAGACATCTGACCTCGGCACTTAGCATCATCA
CAGCAAACTAACTGTAGCCTTTCTCTCTTTCCCTGTAGAAACCTCTGCACCTGAGGCCACCATGTTGAGC
AAGGGCGAGGAGGTCATCAAAGAGTTCATGCGCTTCAAGGTGCGCATGGAGGGCTCCATGAACGGCCATG
AGTTCGAGATCGAGGGCGAGGGCGAGGGCCGCCCCTACGAGGGCACCCAGACCGCCAAGCTGAAGGTGAC
CAAGGGCGGCCCCCTGCCCTTCGCCTGGGACATCCTGTCCCCCCAGTTCATGTACGGCTCCAAGGCGTAC
GTGAAGCACCCCGCCGACATCCCCGATTACAAGAAGCTGTCCTTCCCCGAGGGCTTCAAGTGGGAGCGCG
TGATGAACTTCGAGGACGGCGGTCTGGTGACCGTGACCCAGGACTCCTCCCTGCAGGACGGCACGCTGAT
CTACAAGGTGAAGATGCGCGGCACCAACTTCCCCCCCGACGGCCCCGTAATGCAGAAGAAGACAATGGGC
TGGGAGGCCTCCACCGAGCGCCTGTACCCCCGCGACGGCGTGCTGAAGGGCGAGATCCACCAGGCCCTGA
AGCTGAAGGACGGCGGCCACTACCTGGTGGAGTTCAAGACCATCTACATGGCCAAGAAGCCCGTGCAACT
GCCCGGCTACTACTACGTGGACACCAAGCTGGACATCACCTCCCACAACGAGGACTACACCATCGTGGAA
CAGTACGAGCGCTCCGAGGGCCGCCACCACCTGTTCCTGTACGGCATGGACGAGCTGTACAAGGGCAGTG
GAGCTACTAACTTCAGCCTGCTGAAGCAGGCTGGTGACGTCGAGGAGAATCCTGGCCCCATGTCTAGACT
GGACAAGAGCAAAGTCATAAACGGCGCTCTGGAATTACTCAATGGAGTCGGTATCGAAGGCCTGACGACA
AGGAAACTCGCTCAAAAGCTGGGAGTTGAGCAGCCTACCCTGTACTGGCACGTGAAGAACAAGCGGGCCC
TGCTCGATGCCCTGCCAATCGAGATGCTGGACAGGCATCATACCCACTTCTGCCCCCTGGAAGGCGAGTC
ATGGCAAGACTTTCTGCGGAACAACGCCAAGTCATTCCGCTGTGCTCTCCTCTCACATCGCGACGGGGCT
AAAGTGCATCTCGGCACCCGCCCAACAGAGAAACAGTACGAAACCCTGGAAAATCAGCTCGCGTTCCTGT
GTCAGCAAGGCTTCTCCCTGGAGAACGCACTGTACGCTCTGTCCGCCGTGGGCCACTTTACACTGGGCTG
CGTATTGGAGGAACAGGAGCATCAAGTAGCAAAAGAGGAAAGAGAGACACCTACCACCGATTCTATGCCC
CCACTTCTGAGACAAGCAATTGAGCTGTTCGACCGGCAGGGAGCCGAACCTGCCTTCCTTTTCGGCCTGG
AACTAATCATATGTGGCCTGGAGAAACAGCTAAAGTGCGAAAGCGGCGGGCCGGCCGACGCCCTTGACGA
TTTTGACTTAGACATGCTCCCAGCCGATGCCCTTGACGACTTTGACCTTGATATGCTGCCTGCTGACGCT
CTTGACGATTTTGACCTTGACATGCTCCCCGGGTCCGGCGCTACTAACTTCAGCCTGCTGAAGCAGGCTG
GTGACGTCGAGGAGAATCCTGGTCCCATGATTGAACAAGATGGATTGCACGCAGGTTCTCCGGCCGCTTG
GGTGGAGAGGCTATTCGGCTATGACTGGGCACAACAGACAATCGGCTGCTCTGATGCCGCCGTGTTCCGG
CTGTCAGCGCAGGGGCGCCCGGTTCTTTTTGTCAAGACCGACCTGTCCGGTGCCCTGAATGAACTGCAGG
ACGAGGCAGCGCGGCTATCGTGGCTGGCCACGACGGGCGTTCCTTGCGCAGCTGTGCTCGACGTTGTCAC
TGAAGCGGGAAGGGACTGGCTGCTATTGGGCGAAGTGCCGGGGCAGGATCTCCTGTCATCTCACCTTGCT
CCTGCCGAGAAAGTATCCATCATGGCTGATGCAATGCGGCGGCTGCATACGCTTGATCCGGCTACCTGCC
CATTCGACCACCAAGCGAAACATCGCATCGAGCGAGCACGTACTCGGATGGAAGCCGGTCTTGTCGATCA
GGATGATCTGGACGAAGAGCATCAGGGGCTCGCGCCAGCCGAACTGTTCGCCAGGCTCAAGGCGCGCATG
CCCGACGGCGAGGATCTCGTCGTGACCCATGGCGATGCCTGCTTGCCGAATATCATGGTGGAAAATGGCC
GCTTTTCTGGATTCATCGACTGTGGCCGGCTGGGTGTGGCGGACCGCTATCAGGACATAGCGTTGGCTAC
CCGTGATATTGCTGAAGAGCTTGGCGGCGAATGGGCTGACCGCTTCCTCGTGCTTTACGGTATCGCCGCT
CCCGATTCGCAGCGCATCGCCTTCTATCGCCTTCTTGACGAGTTCTTCTGATTCGAAGGCCTGTCGTGAA
GCTTGGGGATCAATTCTCTAGAGCTCGCTGATCAGCCTCGACTGTGCCTTCTAGTTGCCAGCCATCTGTT
GTTTGCCCCTCCCCCGTGCCTTCCTTGACCCTGGAAGGTGCCACTCCCACTGTCCTTTCCTAATAAAATG
AGGAAATTGCATCGCATTGTCTGAGTAGGTGTCATTCTATTCTGGGGGGTGGGGTGGGGCAGGACAGCAA
GGGGGAGGATTGGGAAGACAATAGCAGGCATGCTGGGGATGCGGTGGGCTCTATGGCTTCTGAGGCGGAA
AGAACCAGCTGGGCCTACTAGCTACTCGGGACCCCTTACCGAAACATCGCCGCATTCTGCAGAGGAGTCG
AGTGTATGTAAACTTCTGACCCACTGGGAATGTGATGAAAGAAATAAAAGCTGAAATGAATCATTCTCTC
TACTATTATTCTGATATTTCACATTCTTAAAATAAAGTGGTGATCCTAACTGACCTAAGACAGGGAATTT
TTACTAGGATTAAATGTCAGGAATTGTGAAAAAGTGAGTTTAAATGTATTTGGCTAAGGTGTATGTAAAC
TTCCGACTTCAACTGTATAGGGATCCGCTTCCTCGCTCACTGACTCGCTGCGCTCGGTCGTTCGGCTGCG
GCGAGCGGTATCAGCTCACTCAAAGGCGGTAATACGGTTATCCACAGAATCAGGGGATAACGCAGGAAAG
AACATGTGAGCAAAAGGCCAGCAAAAGGCCAGGAACCGTAAAAAGGCCGCGTTGCTGGCGTTTTTCCATA
GGCTCCGCCCCCCTGACGAGCATCACAAAAATCGACGCTCAAGTCAGAGGTGGCGAAACCCGACAGGACT
ATAAAGATACCAGGCGTTTCCCCCTGGAAGCTCCCTCGTGCGCTCTCCTGTTCCGACCCTGCCGCTTACC
GGATACCTGTCCGCCTTTCTCCCTTCGGGAAGCGTGGCGCTTTCTCATAGCTCACGCTGTAGGTATCTCA
GTTCGGTGTAGGTCGTTCGCTCCAAGCTGGGCTGTGTGCACGAACCCCCCGTTCAGCCCGACCGCTGCGC
CTTATCCGGTAACTATCGTCTTGAGTCCAACCCGGTAAGACACGACTTATCGCCACTGGCAGCAGCCACT
GGTAACAGGATTAGCAGAGCGAGGTATGTAGGCGGTGCTACAGAGTTCTTGAAGTGGTGGCCTAACTACG
GCTACACTAGAAGAACAGTATTTGGTATCTGCGCTCTGCTGAAGCCAGTTACCTTCGGAAAAAGAGTTGG
TAGCTCTTGATCCGGCAAACAAACCACCGCTGGTAGCGGTGGTTTTTTTGTTTGCAAGCAGCAGATTACG
CGCAGAAAAAAAGGATCTCAAGAAGATCCTTTGATCTTTTCTACGGGGTCTGACGCTCAGTGGAACGAAA
ACTCACGTTAAGGGATTTTGGTCATGAGATTATCAAAAAGGATCTTCACCTAGATCCTTTTAAATTAAAA
ATGAAGTTTTAAATCAATCTAAAGTATATATGAGTAAACTTGGTCTGACAGTTACCAATGCTTAATCAGT
GAGGCACCTATCTCAGCGATCTGTCTATTTCGTTCATCCATAGTTGCCTGACTCCCCGTCGTGTAGATAA
CTACGATACGGGAGGGCTTACCATCTGGCCCCAGTGCTGCAATGATACCGCGAGACCCACGCTCACCGGC
TCCAGATTTATCAGCAATAAACCAGCCAGCCGGAAGGGCCGAGCGCAGAAGTGGTCCTGCAACTTTATCC
GCCTCCATCCAGTCTATTAATTGTTGCCGGGAAGCTAGAGTAAGTAGTTCGCCAGTTAATAGTTTGCGCA
ACGTTGTTGCCATTGCTACAGGCATCGTGGTGTCACGCTCGTCGTTTGGTATGGCTTCATTCAGCTCCGG
TTCCCAACGATCAAGGCGAGTTACATGATCCCCCATGTTGTGCAAAAAAGCGGTTAGCTCCTTCGGTCCT
CCGATCGTTGTCAGAAGTAAGTTGGCCGCAGTGTTATCACTCATGGTTATGGCAGCACTGCATAATTCTC
TTACTGTCATGCCATCCGTAAGATGCTTTTCTGTGACTGGTGAGTACTCAACCAAGTCATTCTGAGAATA
GTGTATGCGGCGACCGAGTTGCTCTTGCCCGGCGTCAATACGGGATAATACCGCGCCACATAGCAGAACT
TTAAAAGTGCTCATCATTGGAAAACGTTCTTCGGGGCGAAAACTCTCAAGGATCTTACCGCTGTTGAGAT
CCAGTTCGATGTAACCCACTCGTGCACCCAACTGATCTTCAGCATCTTTTACTTTCACCAGCGTTTCTGG
GTGAGCAAAAACAGGAAGGCAAAATGCCGCAAAAAAGGGAATAAGGGCGACACGGAAATGTTGAATACTC
ATACTCTTCCTTTTTCAATATTATTGAAGCATTTATCAGGGTTATTGTCTCATGAGCGGATACATATTTG
AATGTATTTAGAAAAATAAACAAATAGGGGTTCCGCGCACATTTCCCCGAAAAGTGCCACCTGATGCGGT
GTGAAATACCGCACAGATGCGTAAGGAGAAAATACCGCATCAGGAAATTGTAAGCGTTAATATTTTGTTA
AAATTGGATCCCTATACAGTTGAAGTCGGAAGTTTACATACACTTAAGTTGGAGTCATTAAAACTCGTTT
TTCAACTACTCCACAAATTTCTTGTTAACAAACAATAGTTTTGGCAAGTCAGTTAGGACATCTACTTTGT
GCATGACACAAGTCATTTTTCCAACAATTGTTTACAGACAGATTATTTCACTTATAATTCACTGTATCAC
AATTCCAGTGGGTCAGAAGTTTACATACACTAAG
Features (pLannotate 1.2.2; 16 found; start..end, strand, type, name):
     56..368     +  promoter       tight TRE promoter: Tet-responsive promoter PTight, consisting of seven tet operator sequences followed by the minimal CMV promoter
    439..1452    +  CDS            L1RE1: LORF1_HUMAN - Also known as LRE1. Experimental evidence at protein level: Swiss-Prot protein existence level 1. Nucleic acid-binding protein which is essential for retrotransposition of LINE-1 elements in the genome. Functions as a nucleic acid chaperone binding its own transcript and therefore preferentially mobilizing the transcript from which they are encoded. From Homo sapiens (Human).
   1519..5343    +  CDS            LORF2_HUMAN: Experimental evidence at protein level: Swiss-Prot protein existence level 1. Has a reverse transcriptase activity required for target- primed reverse transcription of the LINE-1 element mRNA, a crucial step in LINE-1 retrotransposition. Has also an endonuclease activity that allows the introduction of nicks in the chromosomal target DNA. Cleaves DNA in AT-rich regions between a 5' stretch of purines and a 3' stretch of pyrimidines, corresponding to sites of LINE-1 integration in the genome. From Homo sapiens (Human).
   5418..5499    -  polyA_signal   SV40 poly(A) signal: SV40 polyadenylation signal
   5522..5590    -  CDS            large T antigen (fragment): large T antigen from SV40 (simian virus 40)
   6222..6923    +  CDS            dTomato: dTomato is a basic (constitutively fluorescent) orange fluorescent protein published in 2004, derived from Discosoma sp.. It is reported to be a somewhat slowly-maturing dimer with low acid sensitivity.
   6990..7687    +  CDS            rtTA3 (fragment): reverse tetracycline transactivator 3 activates expression from Tet-responsive promoters in the presence of doxycycline
   7617..7727    +  CDS            VP48: 3 tandem repeats of the minimal activation domain of herpes simplex virus VP16 (Cheng et al., 2013)
   7797..8588    +  CDS            neo: KKA2_KLEPN - Also known as kan, nptII. Experimental evidence at protein level: Swiss-Prot protein existence level 1. Resistance to kanamycin, neomycin, paromomycin, ribostamycin, butirosin and gentamicin B. From Klebsiella pneumoniae.
   8652..8876    +  polyA_signal   bGH poly(A) signal: bovine growth hormone polyadenylation signal
   8880..8901    +  promoter       SV40 promoter (fragment): SV40 enhancer and early promoter
   9373..9961    -  rep_origin     ori: high-copy-number ColE1/pMB1/pBR322/pUC origin of replication
  10132..10992   -  CDS            AmpR: β-lactamase; bla; confers resistance to ampicillin, carbenicillin, and related antibiotics
  10993..11097   -  promoter       AmpR promoter: bla
  11124..11174   +  misc_feature   bom (fragment): basis of mobility region from pBR322
  11175..11205   -  rep_origin     M13 ori (fragment): M13 bacteriophage origin of replication; arrow indicates direction of (+) strand synthesis
