[The description below was written by a language model from this plasmid's Addgene catalogue record, the feature table of its GenBank file and pLannotate feature annotations shown in this document.]
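Description:
pDA093 is an 11.4 kb mammalian expression plasmid built on the pSBtet-RN backbone. It carries ORFeus, recorded here as a human LINE-1 insert, under doxycycline-inducible control. It is propagated in E. coli through a high-copy ColE1/pUC-type origin with ampicillin resistance (bla under its own promoter). Short pBR322 bom and M13 origin fragments remain as backbone remnants.

The inducible unit consists of a tight TRE promoter (seven tet operators upstream of a minimal CMV promoter) followed by the two LINE-1 open reading frames. ORF1 encodes the nucleic-acid chaperone that binds its own transcript. ORF2 encodes the protein with the endonuclease and reverse transcriptase activities needed for target-primed reverse transcription. An SV40 poly(A) signal is annotated just downstream of ORF2, although on the opposite strand.

A second, forward-oriented block encodes dTomato, an rtTA3-type reverse tetracycline transactivator with VP16-derived activation repeats, and the neo gene, and it ends in a bGH poly(A) signal. The close spacing of these three reading frames suggests they are expressed as one unit, but no promoter or linking elements for this block appear in the feature tables. This arrangement puts the transactivator, a red fluorescent marker and G418 selection on the same plasmid as the responsive cassette. Cells that take it up can therefore be selected or sorted and then induced with doxycycline to express LINE-1. The "SB" backbone name implies Sleeping Beauty transposon delivery, but no transposon inverted repeats are annotated.

The stated purpose is generation of Tet-On RPE cells, and the associated work concerns LINE-1 retrotransposition and cell fitness. The two full-length sequence records agree apart from a shifted start coordinate. The additional GenBank record covers only 4,955 bp and carries no feature annotation.
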