Addgene plasmid #131390: pDA093
Purpose: generation of Tet-On RPE
Depositing lab: Kathleen Burns. Depositing organization: Johns Hopkins University and School of Medicine. Publication: Cell fitness screens reveal a conflict between LINE-1 retrotransposition and DNA replication. Ardeljan D, Steranka JP, Liu C, Li Z, Taylor MS, Payer LM, Gorbounov M, Sarnecki JS, Deshpande V, Hruban RH, Boeke JD, Fenyo D, Wu PH, Smogorzewska A, Holland AJ, Burns KH. Nat Struct Mol Biol. 2020 Feb;27(2):168-178. doi: 10.1038/s41594-020-0372-1. Epub 2020 Feb 10. PubMed 32042151.
Backbone
  Vector backbone: pSBtet-RN
  Vector type: Mammalian Expression
  Selectable markers: Neomycin (select with G418) ; RFP
Growth in bacteria
  Bacterial resistance: Ampicillin, 100 μg/mL
  Growth temperature: 37°C
  Growth strain: DH5alpha
  Copy number: Unknown
Gene/Insert
  Gene/Insert name: ORFeus
  Species: H. sapiens (human)
Terms and licenses: Academic/Nonprofit Terms; Industry Terms: Not Available to Industry
How to cite: pDA093 was a gift from Kathleen Burns (Addgene plasmid # 131390 ; http://n2t.net/addgene:131390 ; RRID:Addgene_131390)
