LOCUS       Exported 4955 bp ds-DNA linear SYN 08-JUL-2021
DEFINITION  generation of Tet-On RPE.
ACCESSION   .
VERSION     .
KEYWORDS    pDA093
SOURCE      synthetic DNA construct
  ORGANISM  synthetic DNA construct
REFERENCE   1 (bases 1 to 4955)
  AUTHORS   Ardeljan D, Steranka JP, Liu C, Li Z, Taylor MS, Payer LM, Gorbounov
            M, Sarnecki JS, Deshpande V, Hruban RH, Boeke JD, Fenyo D, Wu PH,
            Smogorzewska A, Holland AJ, Burns KH
  TITLE     Cell fitness screens reveal a conflict between LINE-1
            retrotransposition and DNA replication.
  JOURNAL   Nat Struct Mol Biol. 2020 Feb;27(2):168-178. doi:
            10.1038/s41594-020-0372-1. Epub 2020 Feb 10.
  PUBMED    32042151
REFERENCE   2 (bases 1 to 4955)
  AUTHORS   .
  TITLE     Direct Submission
  JOURNAL   Exported Jul 8, 2021 from SnapGene Server 1.1.58
            http://www.snapgene.com
FEATURES             Location/Qualifiers
     source          1..4955
                     /organism="synthetic DNA construct"
                     /mol_type="other DNA"
ORIGIN
        1 gtaccacttc ctaccctcga aaggcctctg atgggcaaga agcagaaccg caagaccggc
       61 aacagcaaga cccagagcgc cagccccccc cccaaggagc gcagcagcag ccccgccacc
      121 gagcagagct ggatggagaa cgacttcgac gagctgcgcg aggagggctt ccgccgcagc
      181 aactacagcg agctgcgcga ggacatccag accaagggca aggaggtgga gaacttcgag
      241 aagaacctgg aggagtgcat cacccgcatc accaacaccg agaagtgcct gaaggagctg
      301 atggagctga agaccaaggc ccgcgagctg cgcgaggagt gccgcagcct gcgcagccgc
      361 tgcgaccaat tggaggagcg cgtgagcgcc atggaggacg agatgaacga gatgaagcgc
      421 gagggcaagt tccgcgagaa gcgcatcaag cgcaacgagc agagcctgca ggagatctgg
      481 gactacgtga agcgccccaa cctgcgcctg atcggcgtgc ccgagagcga cgtggagaac
      541 ggcaccaagc tggagaacac cctgcaggac atcatccagg agaacttccc caacctggcc
      601 cgccaggcca acgtgcagat ccaggagatc cagcgcaccc cccagcgcta cagcagccgc
      661 cgcgccaccc cccgccacat catcgtgcgc ttcaccaagg tggagatgaa ggagaagatg
      721 ctgcgcgccg cccgcgagaa gggccgcgtg accctgaagg gcaagcccat ccgtctcacc
      781 gccgacctga gcgccgagac cctgcaggcc cgccgcgagt ggggccccat cttcaacatc
      841 ctgaaggaga agaacttcca gccccgcatc agctaccccg ccaagctgag cttcatcagc
      901 gagggcgaga tcaagtactt catcgacaag cagatgctgc gcgacttcgt gaccacccgc
      961 cccgccctga aggagctgct gaaggaggcc ctgaacatgg agcgcaacaa ccgctaccag
     1021 cccctgcaga accacgccaa gatgtaaaga ccatcgagac taggaagaaa ctgcatcaac
     1081 taatgagcaa aatcaggcgc gcccatcata atgaccggca gcaacagcca catcaccatc
     1141 ctgaccctga acatcaacgg cctgaacagc gccatcaagc gccaccgcct ggccagctgg
     1201 atcaagagcc aggaccccag cgtgtgctgc atccaggaga cccacctgac ctgccgcgac
     1261 acccaccgcc tgaagatcaa gggctggcgc aagatctacc aggccaacgg caagcagaag
     1321 aaggccggcg tggccatcct ggtgagcgac aagaccgact tcaagcccac caagatcaag
     1381 cgcgacaagg agggccacta catcatggtg aagggcagca tccagcagga ggagctgacc
     1441 atcctgaaca tctacgcccc caacaccggt gccccccgct tcatcaagca ggtgctgagc
     1501 gacctgcagc gcgacctgga cagccacacc ctgatcatgg gcgacttcaa cacccccctg
     1561 agcaccctgg accgcagcac ccgccagaag gtgaacaagg acacccagga gctgaacagc
     1621 gccctgcacc aggccgacct gatcgacatc taccgcaccc tgcaccccaa gagcaccgag
     1681 tacaccttct tcagcgcccc ccaccacacc tacagcaaga tcgaccacat cgtgggcagc
     1741 aaggccctgc tgagcaagtg caagcgcacc gagatcatca ccaactacct gagcgaccac
     1801 agcgccatca agctggagct gcgcatcaag aacctgaccc agagccgcag caccacctgg
     1861 aagctgaaca acctgctgct gaacgactac tgggtgcaca acgagatgaa ggccgagatc
     1921 aagatgttct tcgaaaccaa cgagaacaag gacaccacct accagaacct gtgggacgcc
     1981 ttcaaggccg tgtgccgcgg caagttcatc gccctgaacg cctacaagcg caagcaggag
     2041 cgcagcaaga tcgacaccct gaccagccag ctgaaggagc tggagaagca ggagcagacc
     2101 cacagcaagg ccagccgccg ccaggagatc accaagatcc gcgccgagct gaaggagatc
     2161 gagacccaga agaccctgca gaagatcaac gagtcgcgaa gctggttctt cgagcgcatc
     2221 aacaagatcg accgccccct ggcccgcctg atcaagaaga agcgcgagaa gaaccagatc
     2281 gacaccatca agaacgacaa gggcgacatc accaccgacc ccaccgagat ccagaccacc
     2341 atccgcgagt actacaagca cctgtacgcc aacaagctgg agaacctgga ggagatggac
     2401 accttcctgg acacctacac cctgccccgc ctgaaccagg aggaggtgga gagcctgaac
     2461 cgccccatca ccggcagcga gatcgtggcc atcatcaaca gcctgcccac caagaagagc
     2521 cccggccccg acggcttcac cgccgagttc taccagcgct acaaggagga gctggtgccc
     2581 ttcctgctga agctgttcca gagcatcgag aaggagggca tcctgcccaa cagcttctac
     2641 gaggccagca tcatcctgat ccccaagccc ggccgcgaca ccaccaagaa ggagaacttc
     2701 cgccccatca gcctgatgaa catcgacgcc aagatcctga acaagatcct ggccaaccgc
     2761 atccagcagc acatcaagaa gctgatccac cacgaccagg tgggcttcat ccccgggatg
     2821 cagggctggt tcaacatccg caagagcatc aacgtgatcc agcacatcaa ccgcgccaag
     2881 gacaagaacc acatgatcat cagcatcgac gccgagaagg ccttcgacaa gatccagcag
     2941 cccttcatgc tgaagaccct gaacaagctg ggcatcgacg gcacctactt caagatcatc
     3001 cgcgccatct acgacaagcc caccgccaac atcatcctga acggccagaa gctggaggcc
     3061 ttccccctga agaccggcac gcgtcagggc tgccccctga gccccctgct gttcaacatc
     3121 gtgctggagg tgctggcccg cgccatccgc caggagaagg agatcaaggg catccagctg
     3181 ggcaaggagg aggtgaagct gagcctgttc gccgacgaca tgatcgtgta cctggagaac
     3241 cccatcgtga gcgcccagaa cctgctgaag ctgatcagca acttcagcaa ggtgagcggc
     3301 tacaagatca acgtgcagaa gagccaggcc ttcctgtaca ccaacaaccg ccagaccgag
     3361 agccagatca tgggcgagct gcccttcacc atcgctagca agcgcatcaa gtacctgggc
     3421 atccagctga cccgcgacgt gaaggacctg ttcaaggaga actacaagcc cctgctgaag
     3481 gagatcaagg aggagaccaa caagtggaag aacatcccct gcagctgggt gggccgcatc
     3541 aacatcgtga agatggccat cctgcccaag gtgatctacc gcttcaacgc catccccatc
     3601 aagctgccca tgaccttctt caccgagctg gagaagacca ccctgaagtt catctggaac
     3661 cagaagcgcg cccgcatcgc caagagcatc ctgagccaga agaacaaggc cggcggcatc
     3721 accctgcccg acttcaagct gtactacaag gccaccgtga ccaagaccgc ctggtactgg
     3781 taccagaacc gcgatatcga ccagtggaac cgcaccgagc ccagcgagat catgccccac
     3841 atctacaact acctgatctt cgacaagccc gagaagaaca agcagtgggg caaggacagc
     3901 ctgttcaaca agtggtgctg ggagaactgg ctggccatct gccgcaagct gaagctggac
     3961 cccttcctga ccccctacac caagatcaac agccgctgga tcaaggacct gaacgtgaag
     4021 cccaagacca tcaagaccct ggaggagaac ctgggcatca ccatccagga catcggcgtg
     4081 ggcaaggact tcatgagcaa gacccccaag gccatggcca ccaaggacaa gatcgacaag
     4141 tgggacctga tcaagctgaa gagcttctgc accgccaagg agaccaccat ccgcgtgaac
     4201 cgccagccca ccacctggga gaagatcttc gccacctaca gcagcgacaa gggcctgatc
     4261 agccgcatct acaacgagct gaagcagatc tacaagaaga agaccaacaa ccccatcaag
     4321 aagtgggcca aggacatgaa ccgccacttc agcaaggagg acatctacgc cgccaagaag
     4381 catatgaaga agtgcagcag cagcctggcc atccgcgaga tgcagatcaa gaccaccatg
     4441 cgctaccacc tgacccccgt gcgcatggcc atcatcaaga agagcggcaa caaccgctgc
     4501 tggcgcggct gcggcgagat cggcaccctg ctgcactgct ggtgggactg caagctggtg
     4561 cagcccctgt ggaagagcgt gtggcgcttc ctgcgcgacc tggagctgga gatccccttc
     4621 gaccccgcca tccccctgct gggcatctac cccaacgagt acaagagctg ctgctacaag
     4681 gacacctgca cccgcatgtt catcgccgcc ctgttcacca tcgccaagac ctggaaccag
     4741 cccaagtgcc ccaccatgat cgattggatc aagaagatgt ggcacatcta caccatggag
     4801 tactacgccg ccatcaagaa cgacgagttc atcagcttcg tgggcacctg gatgaagctg
     4861 gagaccatca tcctgagcaa gctgagccag gagcagaaga ccaagcaccg catcttcagc
     4921 ctgatcggcg gcaactgatg tcaggccaag cttcc
//
